>Addgene plasmid #22059 | pBS-MCS1M(8)Kana-mCMV-pA | addgene partial sequence | sequence record 27841 | 22059 with mCMVprom-F (cgagccaatacacgtcaatg)
TTCCATATTGGCACGCATTCTATTGGCTGAGCTGCGTTCTACGTGGGTATAAGAGGCGCGACCAGCGTCG
GTACCGTCGCAGTCTTCGGTCTGACCACCGTAGAACGCAGAGCTCCTCGCTGCAGCCCGGGTCTAGAGGA
TCCGTCGACGTTAACTTGTTTATTGCAGCTTATAATGGTTACAAATAAAGCAATAGCATCACAAATTTCA
CAAATAAAGCATTTTTTTCACTGCATTCTAGTTGTGGTTTGTCCAAACTCATCAATGTATCTTATCATGT
CTGGATCCAAGCTTGCTAGCGTAATACAAGGGGTGTTATGAGCCATATTCAACGGGAAACGTCTTGCTCT
AGGCCGCGATTAAATTCCAACATGGATGCTGATTTATATGGGTATAAATGGGCTCGCGATAATGTCGGGC
AATCAGGTGCGACAATCTATCGATTGTATGGGAAGCCCGATGCGCCAGAGTTGTTTCTGAAACATGGCAA
AGGTAGCGTTGCCAATGATGTTACAGATGAGATGGTCAGACTAAACTGGCTGACGGAATTTATGCCTCTT
CCGACCATCAAGCATTTTATCCGTACTCCTGATGATGCATGGTTACTCACCACTGCGATCCCCGGGAAAA
CAGCATTCCAGGTATTAGAAGAATATCCTGATTCAGGTGAAAATATTGTTGATGCGCTGGCAGTGTTCCT
GCGCCGGTTGCATTCGATTCCTGTTTGTAATTGTCCTTTTAACAGCGATCGCGTATTTCGTCTCGCTCA
