[The description below was written by a language model from this plasmid's Addgene catalogue record.]
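Description:
pBS-MCS1M(8)Kana-mCMV-pA is a mammalian expression shuttle plasmid built on the pBS-MCS1m(8) backbone, which at about 3.1 kb appears from its name to be a pBluescript-type cloning vector with a modified multiple cloning site. It is maintained in E. coli as a high-copy plasmid under ampicillin selection. The "Kana" in the name suggests that a kanamycin resistance marker is also present, but the record lists only ampicillin as the bacterial resistance and provides no feature table, so this cannot be confirmed from the available information.

The insert is a roughly 1.9 kb "mCMV-pA" expression cassette, cloned into a HindIII site that was destroyed at both junctions during construction. By its name, the cassette pairs a murine cytomegalovirus promoter, a strong constitutive promoter widely used in rodent and other mammalian cells, with a polyadenylation signal. No transgene is recorded between them, so the plasmid seems to be an empty cassette into which a coding sequence of interest can be placed for expression. The source of the polyadenylation signal and the restriction sites available for cloning are not stated.

The associated publication concerns high-capacity (helper-dependent) adenoviral vectors for anti-glioma gene therapy. This points to use as an intermediate for assembling promoter-transgene-polyA units, which would then be transferred into a larger adenoviral genome plasmid. An additional selectable marker linked to the cassette would help select such recombinants, but the record does not describe this workflow explicitly.
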