Addgene plasmid #22059: pBS-MCS1M(8)Kana-mCMV-pA
Depositing lab: Maria Castro. Depositing organization: Cedars-Sinai Medical Center. Publication: High-capacity adenovirus vector-mediated anti-glioma gene therapy in the presence of systemic antiadenovirus immunity. King GD, Muhammad AK, Xiong W, Kroeger KM, Puntel M, Larocque D, Palmer D, Ng P, Lowenstein PR, Castro MG. J Virol. 2008 May . 82(9):4680-4. 10.1128/JVI.00232-08 PubMed 18287240.
Backbone
  Vector backbone: pBS-MCS1m(8)
  Backbone size w/o insert (bp): 3075
  Vector type: Mammalian Expression
Growth in bacteria
  Bacterial resistance: Ampicillin, 100 μg/mL
  Growth temperature: 37°C
  Growth strain: DH5alpha
  Copy number: High Copy
Gene/Insert
  Gene/Insert name: mCMV-pA expression cassette
  Insert size (bp): 1931
  Cloning method: Restriction Enzyme; 5′ cloning site HindIII (destroyed during cloning); 3′ cloning site HindIII (destroyed during cloning)
  Sequencing primers: 5′ n/a
Terms and licenses: Academic/Nonprofit Terms; Industry Terms: Not Available to Industry
How to cite: pBS-MCS1M(8)Kana-mCMV-pA was a gift from Maria Castro (Addgene plasmid # 22059 ; http://n2t.net/addgene:22059 ; RRID:Addgene_22059)
